Addgene plasmid #122896: pICE ADE2-KanMx
Purpose: (Empty Backbone) ADE2-KanMx ICE plasmid used to facilitate yeast recombination cloning and stable genomic Integration after CEN Excision.
Depositing lab: Randy Hampton. Depositing organization: University of California, San Diego (UCSD). Publication: ICE plasmids: combining the ease of yeast recombination cloning with the stability of genomic integration. Flagg MP, Kao A, Hampton RY. Yeast. 2019 May 10. doi: 10.1002/yea.3400. PubMed 31074531.
Backbone
  Vector backbone: ICE plasmid
  Vector type: Yeast Expression ; Yeast Recombination Cloning
Growth in bacteria
  Bacterial resistance: Ampicillin, 100 μg/mL
  Growth temperature: 37°C
  Growth strain: DH5alpha
  Copy number: High Copy
Gene/Insert
  Gene/Insert name: None
Terms and licenses: Academic/Nonprofit Terms; Industry Terms: Not Available to Industry
How to cite: pICE ADE2-KanMx was a gift from Randy Hampton (Addgene plasmid # 122896 ; http://n2t.net/addgene:122896 ; RRID:Addgene_122896)
