[The description below was written by a language model from this plasmid's Addgene catalogue record and pLannotate feature annotations shown in this document.]
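Description:
pICE ADE2-KanMx is an empty yeast shuttle backbone of the ICE ("Integration after CEN Excision") family, built on a pBluescript/pRS-like framework of about 7.7 kb. In E. coli it replicates from a high-copy ColE1/pUC origin and is selected with ampicillin through the AmpR (β-lactamase) cassette. An f1 phage origin and remnants of the lacZα region, the lac promoter/operator, and small bom, rop and lacI fragments are also annotated as backbone carry-over. No insert or yeast expression promoter for a gene of interest is present; the user supplies the expression cassette.

The yeast-relevant parts are a CEN6/ARS element, the S. cerevisiae ADE2 gene with its native promoter, and the kanMX marker. kanMX is annotated as conferring kanamycin resistance and in yeast is generally selected with G418. The CEN/ARS sits inside the pBluescript-type multiple cloning site, with MCS fragments on either side and T7 and T3 promoters flanking the region. While the centromere and replication sequence are present, the plasmid is maintained episomally at low copy in yeast, which allows constructs to be assembled by homologous recombination (gap repair) cloning and then recovered into bacteria. According to the stated purpose, the CEN element can then be excised, converting the plasmid into a non-replicating integrating vector for stable genomic insertion. The ADE2 sequence presumably provides the chromosomal homology as well as an adenine-prototrophy marker, though the record does not spell out the excision sites or the integration locus. The plasmid thus aims to combine the ease of yeast recombination cloning with the stability of an integrated construct, offering both auxotrophic and drug selection.
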