Features (pLannotate 1.2.2; 21 found; start..end, strand, type, name):
     84..183     +  misc_feature   bom (fragment): basis of mobility region from pBR322
    184..297     -  rep_origin     f1 ori (fragment): f1 bacteriophage origin of replication; arrow indicates direction of (+) strand synthesis
    308..683     +  promoter       ADE2 promoter: S. cerevisiae ADE2
    684..2396    +  CDS            ADE2: PUR6_YEAST - Experimental evidence at protein level: Swiss-Prot protein existence level 1. From Saccharomyces cerevisiae (strain ATCC 204508 / S288c) (Baker's yeast).
   2552..2603    +  misc_feature   bom (fragment): basis of mobility region from pBR322
   2631..3059    -  rep_origin     f1 ori (sequence partly withheld): f1 bacteriophage origin of replication; arrow indicates direction of (+) strand synthesis
   3063..3218    -  CDS            lacZα (fragment): LacZα fragment of β-galactosidase; lacZ fragment
   3226..3244    +  promoter       T7 promoter: promoter for bacteriophage T7 RNA polymerase
   3253..3345    -  misc_feature   MCS (fragment): pBluescript multiple cloning site
   3367..3870    -  misc_feature   CEN/ARS: S. cerevisiae CEN6 centromere fused to an autonomously replicating sequence
   3889..3912    -  misc_feature   MCS (fragment): pBluescript multiple cloning site
   3925..3943    -  promoter       T3 promoter: promoter for bacteriophage T3 RNA polymerase
   3988..4004    -  protein_bind   lac operator: The lac repressor binds to the lac operator to inhibit transcription in E. coli. This inhibition can be relieved by adding lactose or isopropyl-β-D-thiogalactopyranoside (IPTG). lac repressor encoded by lacI
   4012..4042    -  promoter       lac promoter: promoter for the E. coli lac operon
   4057..4078    -  protein_bind   CAP binding site: CAP binding activates transcription in the presence of cAMP. E. coli catabolite activator protein
   4091..4183    -  CDS            lacI (fragment): lac repressor; lacI; The lac repressor binds to the lac operator to inhibit transcription in E. coli. This inhibition can be relieved by adding lactose or isopropyl-β-D-thiogalactopyranoside (IPTG).
   4366..4954    -  rep_origin     ori: high-copy-number ColE1/pMB1/pBR322/pUC origin of replication
   5125..5985    -  CDS            AmpR: β-lactamase; bla; confers resistance to ampicillin, carbenicillin, and related antibiotics
   5986..6090    -  promoter       AmpR promoter: bla
   6163..7519    +  gene           kanMX: yeast selectable marker conferring kanamycin resistance (Wach et al., 1994)
   7599..7634    +  CDS            rop (fragment): Rop protein, which maintains plasmids at low copy number; rop
>Addgene plasmid #122896 | pICE ADE2-KanMx | addgene full sequence | sequence record 239159 | Addgene NGS Result
ACGGTCACAGCTTGTCTGTAAGCGGATGCCGGGAGCAGACAAGCCCGTCAGGGCGCGTCAGCGGGTGTTG
GCGGGTGTCGGGGCTGGCTTAACTATGCGGCATCAGAGCAGATTGTACTGAGAGTGCACCATATGCGGTG
TGAAATACCGCACAGATGCGTAAGGAGAAAATACCGCATCAGGAAATTGTAAGCGTTAATATTTTGTTAA
AATTCGCGTTAAATTTTTGTTAAATCAGCTCATTTTTTAACCAATAGGCCGAAATCGGCAAAATCCCTTA
TAAATCAAAAGAATAGATCTGAATTAATTCTTGAATAATACATAACTTTTCTTAAAAGAATCAAAGACAG
ATAAAATTTAAGAGATATTAAATATTAGTGAGAAGCCGAGAATTTTGTAACACCAACATAACACTGACAT
CTTTAACAACTTTTAATTATGATACATTTCTTACGTCATGATTGATTATTACAGCTATGCTGACAAATGA
CTCTTGTTGCATGGCTACGAACCGGGTAATACTAAGTGATTGACTCTTGCTGACCTTTTATTAAGAACTA
AATGGACAATATTATGGAGCATTTCATGTATAAATTGGTGCGTAAAATCGTTGGATCTCTCTTCTAAGTA
CATCCTACTATAACAATCAAGAAAAACAAGAAAATCGGACAAAACAATCAAGTATGGATTCTAGAACAGT
TGGTATATTAGGAGGGGGACAATTGGGACGTATGATTGTTGAGGCAGCAAACAGGCTCAACATTAAGACG
GTAATACTAGATGCTGAAAATTCTCCTGCCAAACAAATAAGCAACTCCAATGACCACGTTAATGGCTCCT
TTTCCAATCCTCTTGATATCGAAAAACTAGCTGAAAAATGTGATGTGCTAACGATTGAGATTGAGCATGT
TGATGTTCCTACACTAAAGAATCTTCAAGTAAAACATCCCAAATTAAAAATTTACCCTTCTCCAGAAACA
ATCAGATTGATACAAGACAAATATATTCAAAAAGAGCATTTAATCAAAAATGGTATAGCAGTTACCCAAA
GTGTTCCTGTGGAACAAGCCAGTGAGACGTCCCTATTGAATGTTGGAAGAGATTTGGGTTTTCCATTCGT
CTTGAAGTCGAGGACTTTGGCATACGATGGAAGAGGTAACTTCGTTGTAAAGAATAAGGAAATGATTCCG
GAAGCTTTGGAAGTACTGAAGGATCGTCCTTTGTACGCCGAAAAATGGGCACCATTTACTAAAGAATTAG
CAGTCATGATTGTGAGGTCTGTTAACGGTTTAGTGTTTTCTTACCCAATTGTAGAGACTATCCACAAGGA
CAATATTTGTGACTTATGTTATGCGCCTGCTAGAGTTCCGGACTCCGTTCAACTTAAGGCGAAGTTGTTG
GCAGAAAATGCAATCAAATCTTTTCCCGGTTGTGGTATATTTGGTGTGGAAATGTTCTATTTAGAAACAG
GGGAATTGCTTATTAACGAAATTGCCCCAAGGCCTCACAACTCTGGACATTATACCATTGATGCTTGCGT
CACTTCTCAATTTGAAGCTCATTTGAGATCAATATTGGATTTGCCAATGCCAAAGAATTTCACATCTTTC
TCCACCATTACAACGAACGCCATTATGCTAAATGTTCTTGGAGACAAACATACAAAAGATAAAGAGCTAG
AAACTTGCGAAAGAGCATTGGCGACTCCAGGTTCCTCAGTGTACTTATATGGAAAAGAGTCTAGACCTAA
CAGAAAAGTAGGTCACATAAATATTATTGCCTCCAGTATGGCGGAATGTGAACAAAGGCTGAACTACATT
ACAGGTAGAACTGATATTCCAATCAAAATCTCTGTCGCTCAAAAGTTGGACTTGGAAGCAATGGTCAAAC
CATTGGTTGGAATCATCATGGGATCAGACTCTGACTTGCCGGTAATGTCTGCCGCATGTGCGGTTTTAAA
AGATTTTGGCGTTCCATTTGAAGTGACAATAGTCTCTGCTCATAGAACTCCACATAGGATGTCAGCATAT
GCTATTTCCGCAAGCAAGCGTGGAATTAAAACAATTATCGCTGGAGCTGGTGGGGCTGCTCACTTGCCAG
GTATGGTGGCTGCAATGACACCACTTCCTGTCATCGGTGTGCCCGTAAAAGGTTCTTGTCTAGATGGAGT
AGATTCTTTACATTCAATTGTGCAAATGCCTAGAGGTGTTCCAGTAGCTACCGTCGCTATTAATAATAGT
ACGAACGCTGCGCTGTTGGCTGTCAGACTGCTTGGCGCTTATGATTCAAGTTATACAACGAAAATGGAAC
AGTTTTTATTAAAGCAAGAAGAAGAAGTTCTTGTCAAAGCACAAAAGTTAGAAACTGTCGGTTACGAAGC
TTATCTAGAAAACAAGTAATATATAAGTTTATTGATATACTTGTACAGCAAATAATTATAAAATGATATA
CCTATTTTTTAGGCTTTGTTATGATTACATCAAATGTGGACTTCATACATAGAAATCAACGCTTACAGGT
GTCCTTTTTTAAGAATTTCATACATAAGATCTATGCGGTGTGAAATACCGCACAGATGCGTAAGGAGAAA
ATACCGCATCAGGAAATTGTAAGCGTTAATATTTTGTTAAAATTCGCGTTAAATTTTTGTTAAATCAGCT
CATTTTTTAACCAATAGGCCGAAATCGGCAAAATCCCTTATAAATCAAAAGAATAGACCGAGATAGGGT
[37 nt withheld, positions 2730-2766]
AAAGAACGTGGACTCCAACGTCAAAGG
[49 nt withheld, positions 2794-2842]
T
[91 nt withheld, positions 2844-2934]
G
[124 nt withheld, positions 2936-3059]
CCATTCGCCATTCAGGCTGCGCAACTGTTGGGAAGGGCGATCGGTGCGGGCCTCTTCGCTATTACGCCAG
CTGGCGAAAGGGGGATGTGCTGCAAGGCGATTAAGTTGGGTAACGCCAGGGTTTTCCCAGTCACGACGTT
GTAAAACGACGGCCAGTGAGCGCGCGTAATACGACTCACTATAGGGCGAATTGGGTACCGGGCCCCCCCT
CGAGGTCGACGGTATCGATAAGCTTGATATCGAATTCCTGCAGCCCGGGGGATCCACTAGTTCTAGAGCG
GCCGCCCTCTTAGCGCTTCTTAGGACGGATCGCTTGCCTGTAACTTACACGCGCCTCGTATCTTTTAATG
ATGGAATAATTTGGGAATTTACTCTGTGTTTATTTATTTTTATGTTTTGTATTTGGATTTTAGAAAGTAA
ATAAAGAAGGTAGAAGAGTTACGGAATGAAGAAAAAAAAATAAACAAAGGTTTAAAAAATTTCAACAAAA
AGCGTACTTTACATATATATTTATTAGACAAGAAAAGCAGATTAAATAGATATACATTCGATTAACGATA
AGTAAAATGTAAAATCACAGGATTTTCGTGTGTGGTCTTCTACACAGACAAGATGAAACAATTCGGCATT
AATACCTGAGAGCAGGAAGAGCAAGATAAAAGGTAGTATTTGTTGGCGATCCCCCTAGAGTCTTTTACAT
CTTCGGAAAACAAAAACTATTTTTTCTTTAATTTCTTTTTTTACTTTCTATTTTTAATTTATATATTTAT
ATTAAAAAATTTAAATTATAATTATTTTTATAGCACGTGATGAAAAGGACCCAGGTGGCGCGGCCGCCAC
CGCGGTGGAGCTCCAGCTTTTGTTCCCTTTAGTGAGGGTTAATTGCGCGCTTGGCGTAATCATGGTCATA
GCTGTTTCCTGTGTGAAATTGTTATCCGCTCACAATTCCACACAACATACGAGCCGGAAGCATAAAGTGT
AAAGCCTGGGGTGCCTAATGAGTGAGCTAACTCACATTAATTGCGTTGCGCTCACTGCCCGCTTTCCAGT
CGGGAAACCTGTCGTGCCAGCTGCATTAATGAATCGGCCAACGCGCGGGGAGAGGCGGTTTGCGTATTGG
GCGCTCTTCCGCTTCCTCGCTCACTGACTCGCTGCGCTCGGTCGTTCGGCTGCGGCGAGCGGTATCAGCT
CACTCAAAGGCGGTAATACGGTTATCCACAGAATCAGGGGATAACGCAGGAAAGAACATGTGAGCAAAAG
GCCAGCAAAAGGCCAGGAACCGTAAAAAGGCCGCGTTGCTGGCGTTTTTCCATAGGCTCCGCCCCCCTGA
CGAGCATCACAAAAATCGACGCTCAAGTCAGAGGTGGCGAAACCCGACAGGACTATAAAGATACCAGGCG
TTTCCCCCTGGAAGCTCCCTCGTGCGCTCTCCTGTTCCGACCCTGCCGCTTACCGGATACCTGTCCGCCT
TTCTCCCTTCGGGAAGCGTGGCGCTTTCTCATAGCTCACGCTGTAGGTATCTCAGTTCGGTGTAGGTCGT
TCGCTCCAAGCTGGGCTGTGTGCACGAACCCCCCGTTCAGCCCGACCGCTGCGCCTTATCCGGTAACTAT
CGTCTTGAGTCCAACCCGGTAAGACACGACTTATCGCCACTGGCAGCAGCCACTGGTAACAGGATTAGCA
GAGCGAGGTATGTAGGCGGTGCTACAGAGTTCTTGAAGTGGTGGCCTAACTACGGCTACACTAGAAGAAC
AGTATTTGGTATCTGCGCTCTGCTGAAGCCAGTTACCTTCGGAAAAAGAGTTGGTAGCTCTTGATCCGGC
AAACAAACCACCGCTGGTAGCGGTGGTTTTTTTGTTTGCAAGCAGCAGATTACGCGCAGAAAAAAAGGAT
CTCAAGAAGATCCTTTGATCTTTTCTACGGGGTCTGACGCTCAGTGGAACGAAAACTCACGTTAAGGGAT
TTTGGTCATGAGATTATCAAAAAGGATCTTCACCTAGATCCTTTTAAATTAAAAATGAAGTTTTAAATCA
ATCTAAAGTATATATGAGTAAACTTGGTCTGACAGTTACCAATGCTTAATCAGTGAGGCACCTATCTCAG
CGATCTGTCTATTTCGTTCATCCATAGTTGCCTGACTCCCCGTCGTGTAGATAACTACGATACGGGAGGG
CTTACCATCTGGCCCCAGTGCTGCAATGATACCGCGAGACCCACGCTCACCGGCTCCAGATTTATCAGCA
ATAAACCAGCCAGCCGGAAGGGCCGAGCGCAGAAGTGGTCCTGCAACTTTATCCGCCTCCATCCAGTCTA
TTAATTGTTGCCGGGAAGCTAGAGTAAGTAGTTCGCCAGTTAATAGTTTGCGCAACGTTGTTGCCATTGC
TACAGGCATCGTGGTGTCACGCTCGTCGTTTGGTATGGCTTCATTCAGCTCCGGTTCCCAACGATCAAGG
CGAGTTACATGATCCCCCATGTTGTGCAAAAAAGCGGTTAGCTCCTTCGGTCCTCCGATCGTTGTCAGAA
GTAAGTTGGCCGCAGTGTTATCACTCATGGTTATGGCAGCACTGCATAATTCTCTTACTGTCATGCCATC
CGTAAGATGCTTTTCTGTGACTGGTGAGTACTCAACCAAGTCATTCTGAGAATAGTGTATGCGGCGACCG
AGTTGCTCTTGCCCGGCGTCAATACGGGATAATACCGCGCCACATAGCAGAACTTTAAAAGTGCTCATCA
TTGGAAAACGTTCTTCGGGGCGAAAACTCTCAAGGATCTTACCGCTGTTGAGATCCAGTTCGATGTAACC
CACTCGTGCACCCAACTGATCTTCAGCATCTTTTACTTTCACCAGCGTTTCTGGGTGAGCAAAAACAGGA
AGGCAAAATGCCGCAAAAAAGGGAATAAGGGCGACACGGAAATGTTGAATACTCATACTCTTCCTTTTTC
AATATTATTGAAGCATTTATCAGGGTTATTGTCTCATGAGCGGATACATATTTGAATGTATTTAGAAAAA
TAAACAAATAGGGGTTCCGCGCACATTTCCCCGAAAAGTGCCACCTGACGTCTTGTTTAGCTTGCCTCGT
CCCCGCCGGGTCACCCGGCCAGCGACATGGAGGCCCAGAATACCCTCCTTGACAGTCTTGACGTGCGCAG
CTCAGGGGCATGATGTGACTGTCGCCCGTACATTTAGCCCATACATCCCCATGTATAATCATTTGCATCC
ATACATTTTGATGGCCGCACGGCGCGAAGCAAAAATTACGGCTCCTCGCTGCAGACCTGCGAGCAGGGAA
ACGCTCCCCTCACAGACGCGTTGAATTGTCCCCACGCCGCGCCCCTGTAGAGAAATATAAAAGGTTAGGA
TTTGCCACTGAGGTTCTTCTTTCATATACTTCCTTTTAAAATCTTGCTAGGATACAGTTCTCACATCACA
TCCGAACATAAACAACCATGGGTAAGGAAAAGACTCACGTTTCGAGGCCGCGATTAAATTCCAACATGGA
TGCTGATTTATATGGGTATAAATGGGCTCGCGATAATGTCGGGCAATCAGGTGCGACAATCTATCGATTG
TATGGGAAGCCCGATGCGCCAGAGTTGTTTCTGAAACATGGCAAAGGTAGCGTTGCCAATGATGTTACAG
ATGAGATGGTCAGACTAAACTGGCTGACGGAATTTATGCCTCTTCCGACCATCAAGCATTTTATCCGTAC
TCCTGATGATGCATGGTTACTCACCACTGCGATCCCCGGCAAAACAGCATTCCAGGTATTAGAAGAATAT
CCTGATTCAGGTGAAAATATTGTTGATGCGCTGGCAGTGTTCCTGCGCCGGTTGCATTCGATTCCTGTTT
GTAATTGTCCTTTTAACAGCGATCGCGTATTTCGTCTCGCTCAGGCGCAATCACGAATGAATAACGGTTT
GGTTGATGCGAGTGATTTTGATGACGAGCGTAATGGCTGGCCTGTTGAACAAGTCTGGAAAGAAATGCAT
AAGCTTTTGCCATTCTCACCGGATTCAGTCGTCACTCATGGTGATTTCTCACTTGATAACCTTATTTTTG
ACGAGGGGAAATTAATAGGTTGTATTGATGTTGGACGAGTCGGAATCGCAGACCGATACCAGGATCTTGC
CATCCTATGGAACTGCCTCGGTGAGTTTTCTCCTTCATTACAGAAACGGCTTTTTCAAAAATATGGTATT
GATAATCCTGATATGAATAAATTGCAGTTTCATTTGATGCTCGATGAGTTTTTCTAATCAGTACTGACAA
TAAAAAGATTCTTGTTTTCAAGAACTTGTCATTTGTATAGTTTTTTTATATTGTAGTTGTTCTATTTTAA
TCAAATGTTAGCGTGATTTATATTTTTTTTCGCCTCGACATCATCTGCCCAGATGCGAAGTTAAGTGCGC
AGAAAGTAATATCATGCGTCAATCGTATGTGAATGCTGGTCGCTATACTGCTGTCGATTCGATACTAACG
CCGCCATCCAGATCATGACATTAACCTATAAAAATAGGCGTATCACGAGGCCCTTTCGTCTCGCGCGTTT
CGGTGATGACGGTGAAAACCTCTGACACATGCAGCTCCCGGAG
